Addgene plasmid #74357: pISH-Satb1
Purpose: Use to synthesize riboprobes for in situ hybridization (ISH) probe for Satb1. Not for gene expression.
Depositing lab: Peter Mombaerts. Depositing organization: Max Planck Research Unit for Neurogenetics. Publication: Expression of homeobox genes in the mouse olfactory epithelium. Parrilla M, Chang I, Degl'Innocenti A, Omura M. J Comp Neurol. 2016 Oct 1;524(14):2713-39. doi: 10.1002/cne.24051. Epub 2016 Jun 19. PubMed 27243442.
Backbone
  Vector backbone: pGEM-T easy
  Backbone manufacturer: Promega
  Backbone size w/o insert (bp): 3015
Growth in bacteria
  Bacterial resistance: Ampicillin, 100 μg/mL
  Growth temperature: 37°C
  Growth strain: DH5alpha
  Copy number: High Copy
Gene/Insert
  Gene/Insert name: special AT-rich sequence binding protein 1 (alt name: Satb1)
  Species: M. musculus (mouse)
  Insert size (bp): 932
  Entrez Gene: Satb1 (a.k.a. 2610306G12Rik, AW413156)
  Cloning method: Unknown
  Sequencing primers: 5′ T7; 3′ SP6
Terms and licenses: Academic/Nonprofit Terms; Industry Terms: Not Available to Industry
Depositor comments: SacII digestion and SP6 RNA polymerase for antisense probe
How to cite: pISH-Satb1 was a gift from Peter Mombaerts (Addgene plasmid # 74357 ; http://n2t.net/addgene:74357 ; RRID:Addgene_74357)
