[The description below was written by a language model from this plasmid's Addgene catalogue record and pLannotate feature annotations shown in this document.]
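Description:
pISH-Satb1 is a riboprobe template plasmid built on the pGEM-T Easy cloning vector, carrying a roughly 930 bp fragment of the mouse Satb1 gene (special AT-rich sequence binding protein 1). It is a bacterial plasmid only. It replicates in E. coli from a high-copy ColE1/pUC-type origin and is selected with ampicillin through the β-lactamase gene and its native promoter. An f1 phage origin is also present, which in principle allows single-stranded DNA production. The remnants of the lac promoter, operator and lacZα fragment come from the backbone's blue/white screening cassette, which the insert interrupts.

The Satb1 fragment sits in the multiple cloning region between opposing bacteriophage promoters: T7 upstream, reading in the sense direction of the annotated coding fragment, and SP6 downstream on the opposite strand. This arrangement allows in vitro run-off transcription of either strand from linearised template. According to the depositor's note, the antisense probe, which hybridises to Satb1 mRNA, is made by cutting with SacII and transcribing with SP6 RNA polymerase. T7 transcription would correspondingly give a sense strand, although the record does not describe its use as a control. A short annotation adjacent to the insert matching a hornet peptide is almost certainly a spurious hit in polylinker sequence rather than a real feature.

The construct contains only a partial coding segment and has no eukaryotic promoter, and it is explicitly not intended for gene expression. Its purpose is to generate labelled riboprobes for in situ hybridisation, and it was deposited in connection with a survey of homeobox gene expression in the mouse olfactory epithelium.
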