Features (pLannotate 1.2.2; 14 found; start..end, strand, type, name):
     64..993     +  CDS            Satb1 (fragment): SATB1_MOUSE - Experimental evidence at protein level: Swiss-Prot protein existence level 1. Required for the switching of fetal globin species, and beta- and gamma-globin genes regulation during erythroid differentiation. Plays a role in chromatin organization and nuclear architecture during apoptosis (By similarity). Crucial silencing factor contributing to the initiation of X inactivation mediated by Xist RNA that occurs during embryogenesis and in lymphoma. Binds to DNA at special AT-rich sequences, the consensus SATB1-binding sequence (CSBS), at nuclear matrix- or scaffold-associated regio
    985..1062    -  CDS            VESPI_VESMG (fragment): Experimental evidence at protein level: Swiss-Prot protein existence level 1. Shows contractile activity on isolated ileum smooth muscle. From Vespa magnifica (Hornet).
   1074..1092    -  promoter       SP6 promoter: promoter for bacteriophage SP6 RNA polymerase
   1134..1150    -  protein_bind   lac operator: The lac repressor binds to the lac operator to inhibit transcription in E. coli. This inhibition can be relieved by adding lactose or isopropyl-β-D-thiogalactopyranoside (IPTG). lac repressor encoded by lacI
   1158..1188    -  promoter       lac promoter: promoter for the E. coli lac operon
   1203..1224    -  protein_bind   CAP binding site: CAP binding activates transcription in the presence of cAMP. E. coli catabolite activator protein
   1237..1329    -  CDS            lacI (fragment): lac repressor; lacI; The lac repressor binds to the lac operator to inhibit transcription in E. coli. This inhibition can be relieved by adding lactose or isopropyl-β-D-thiogalactopyranoside (IPTG).
   1512..2100    -  rep_origin     ori: high-copy-number ColE1/pMB1/pBR322/pUC origin of replication
   2271..3131    -  CDS            AmpR: β-lactamase; bla; confers resistance to ampicillin, carbenicillin, and related antibiotics
   3132..3236    -  promoter       AmpR promoter: bla
   3263..3313    +  misc_feature   bom (fragment): basis of mobility region from pBR322
   3341..3769    -  rep_origin     f1 ori (sequence partly withheld): f1 bacteriophage origin of replication; arrow indicates direction of (+) strand synthesis
   3773..3930    -  CDS            lacZα (fragment): LacZα fragment of β-galactosidase; lacZ fragment
   3933..2       +  promoter       T7 promoter (across the origin): promoter for bacteriophage T7 RNA polymerase
>Addgene plasmid #74357 | pISH-Satb1 | addgene full sequence | sequence record 146414 | Addgene assembled sequence
GGGCGAATTGGGCCCGACGTCGCATGCTCCCGGCCGCCATGGCGGCCGCGGGAATTCGATTAGGAGTGCC
CCCTTTCACAGAGCATGATCTCCTCCATTGTGAACAGCACGTACTATGCAAATGTCTCAGCAGCAAAATG
TCAAGAATTTGGAAGGTGGTACAAACATTTCAAGAAGACAAAGGATATGATGGTTGAGATGGATAGTCTG
TCTGAACTATCCCAGCAAGGTGCCAACCACGTCAATTTTGGCCAGCAGCCTGTCCCAGGAAACACAGCTG
AGCAGCCTCCATCCCCTGCGCAGCTCTCTCACGGCAGTCAGCCCTCTGTCCGGACCCCTCTTCCGAACCT
GCACCCTGGGCTTGTGTCAACACCGATCAGTCCTCAGCTGGTCAACCAACAGCTGGTGATGGCTCAGTTG
CTGAACCAGCAGTATGCAGTGAACAGACTCTTAGCCCAGCAGTCCTTAAACCAACAGTACTTGAACCACC
CTCCCCCTGTCAGTAGGTCTATGAACAAGCCTTTGGAGCAGCAAGTTTCCACAAACACGGAGGTCTCTTC
TGAAATCTACCAGTGGGTGCGGGATGAACTGAAACGAGCCGGAATCTCACAGGCAGTATTTGCACGCGTG
GCTTTTAACCGAACTCAGGGATTGCTTTCTGAAATCCTCCGAAAGGAAGAGGACCCCAAGACTGCATCCC
AGTCTCTGCTGGTAAACCTTCGGGCTATGCAGAATTTCTTACAGTTGCCGGAAGCCGAAAGAGACCGGAT
ATACCAGGATGAGAGGGAAAGGAGCTTGAACGCAGCCTCAGCCATGGGTCCTGCCCCGCTGCTGAGCACA
CCACCCAGCCGCCCTCCCCAGGTGAAAACAGCTACCCTTGCCACTGAGAGAAATGGGAAGCCAGAGAACA
ATACTATGAACATTAATGCCTCCATTTATGATGAGATTCAGCAGGAAATGAAGCGTGCTAAAGTGTCCCA
AGCACTGTTTGCAAATCACTAGTGAATTCGCGGCCGCCTGCAGGTCGACCATATGGGAGAGCTCCCAACG
CGTTGGATGCATAGCTTGAGTATTCTATAGTGTCACCTAAATAGCTTGGCGTAATCATGGTCATAGCTGT
TTCCTGTGTGAAATTGTTATCCGCTCACAATTCCACACAACATACGAGCCGGAAGCATAAAGTGTAAAGC
CTGGGGTGCCTAATGAGTGAGCTAACTCACATTAATTGCGTTGCGCTCACTGCCCGCTTTCCAGTCGGGA
AACCTGTCGTGCCAGCTGCATTAATGAATCGGCCAACGCGCGGGGAGAGGCGGTTTGCGTATTGGGCGCT
CTTCCGCTTCCTCGCTCACTGACTCGCTGCGCTCGGTCGTTCGGCTGCGGCGAGCGGTATCAGCTCACTC
AAAGGCGGTAATACGGTTATCCACAGAATCAGGGGATAACGCAGGAAAGAACATGTGAGCAAAAGGCCAG
CAAAAGGCCAGGAACCGTAAAAAGGCCGCGTTGCTGGCGTTTTTCCATAGGCTCCGCCCCCCTGACGAGC
ATCACAAAAATCGACGCTCAAGTCAGAGGTGGCGAAACCCGACAGGACTATAAAGATACCAGGCGTTTCC
CCCTGGAAGCTCCCTCGTGCGCTCTCCTGTTCCGACCCTGCCGCTTACCGGATACCTGTCCGCCTTTCTC
CCTTCGGGAAGCGTGGCGCTTTCTCATAGCTCACGCTGTAGGTATCTCAGTTCGGTGTAGGTCGTTCGCT
CCAAGCTGGGCTGTGTGCACGAACCCCCCGTTCAGCCCGACCGCTGCGCCTTATCCGGTAACTATCGTCT
TGAGTCCAACCCGGTAAGACACGACTTATCGCCACTGGCAGCAGCCACTGGTAACAGGATTAGCAGAGCG
AGGTATGTAGGCGGTGCTACAGAGTTCTTGAAGTGGTGGCCTAACTACGGCTACACTAGAAGAACAGTAT
TTGGTATCTGCGCTCTGCTGAAGCCAGTTACCTTCGGAAAAAGAGTTGGTAGCTCTTGATCCGGCAAACA
AACCACCGCTGGTAGCGGTGGTTTTTTTGTTTGCAAGCAGCAGATTACGCGCAGAAAAAAAGGATCTCAA
GAAGATCCTTTGATCTTTTCTACGGGGTCTGACGCTCAGTGGAACGAAAACTCACGTTAAGGGATTTTGG
TCATGAGATTATCAAAAAGGATCTTCACCTAGATCCTTTTAAATTAAAAATGAAGTTTTAAATCAATCTA
AAGTATATATGAGTAAACTTGGTCTGACAGTTACCAATGCTTAATCAGTGAGGCACCTATCTCAGCGATC
TGTCTATTTCGTTCATCCATAGTTGCCTGACTCCCCGTCGTGTAGATAACTACGATACGGGAGGGCTTAC
CATCTGGCCCCAGTGCTGCAATGATACCGCGAGACCCACGCTCACCGGCTCCAGATTTATCAGCAATAAA
CCAGCCAGCCGGAAGGGCCGAGCGCAGAAGTGGTCCTGCAACTTTATCCGCCTCCATCCAGTCTATTAAT
TGTTGCCGGGAAGCTAGAGTAAGTAGTTCGCCAGTTAATAGTTTGCGCAACGTTGTTGCCATTGCTACAG
GCATCGTGGTGTCACGCTCGTCGTTTGGTATGGCTTCATTCAGCTCCGGTTCCCAACGATCAAGGCGAGT
TACATGATCCCCCATGTTGTGCAAAAAAGCGGTTAGCTCCTTCGGTCCTCCGATCGTTGTCAGAAGTAAG
TTGGCCGCAGTGTTATCACTCATGGTTATGGCAGCACTGCATAATTCTCTTACTGTCATGCCATCCGTAA
GATGCTTTTCTGTGACTGGTGAGTACTCAACCAAGTCATTCTGAGAATAGTGTATGCGGCGACCGAGTTG
CTCTTGCCCGGCGTCAATACGGGATAATACCGCGCCACATAGCAGAACTTTAAAAGTGCTCATCATTGGA
AAACGTTCTTCGGGGCGAAAACTCTCAAGGATCTTACCGCTGTTGAGATCCAGTTCGATGTAACCCACTC
GTGCACCCAACTGATCTTCAGCATCTTTTACTTTCACCAGCGTTTCTGGGTGAGCAAAAACAGGAAGGCA
AAATGCCGCAAAAAAGGGAATAAGGGCGACACGGAAATGTTGAATACTCATACTCTTCCTTTTTCAATAT
TATTGAAGCATTTATCAGGGTTATTGTCTCATGAGCGGATACATATTTGAATGTATTTAGAAAAATAAAC
AAATAGGGGTTCCGCGCACATTTCCCCGAAAAGTGCCACCTGATGCGGTGTGAAATACCGCACAGATGCG
TAAGGAGAAAATACCGCATCAGGAAATTGTAAGCGTTAATATTTTGTTAAAATTCGCGTTAAATTTTTGT
TAAATCAGCTCATTTTTTAACCAATAGGCCGAAATCGGCAAAATCCCTTATAAATCAAAAGAATAGACCG
AGATAGGGT
[37 nt withheld, positions 3440-3476]
AAAGAACGTGGACTCCAACGTCAAAGG
[49 nt withheld, positions 3504-3552]
T
[91 nt withheld, positions 3554-3644]
G
[124 nt withheld, positions 3646-3769]
CCATTCGCCATTCAGGCTGCGCAACTGTTGGGAAGGGCGATCGGTGCGGGCCTCTTCGCTATTACGCCAG
CTGGCGAAAGGGGGATGTGCTGCAAGGCGATTAAGTTGGGTAACGCCAGGGTTTTCCCAGTCACGACGTT
GTAAAACGACGGCCAGTGAATTGTAATACGACTCACTATA
