>Addgene plasmid #74357 | pISH-Satb1 | depositor partial sequence | sequence record 140233 | insert
AGGAGTGCCCCCTTTCACAGAGCATGATCTCCTCCATTGTGAACAGCACGTACTATGCAAATGTCTCAGC
AGCAAAATGTCAAGAATTTGGAAGGTGGTACAAACATTTCAAGAAGACAAAGGATATGATGGTTGAGATG
GATAGTCTGTCTGAACTATCCCAGCAAGGTGCCAACCACGTCAATTTTGGCCAGCAGCCTGTCCCAGGAA
ACACAGCTGAGCAGCCTCCATCCCCTGCGCAGCTCTCTCACGGCAGTCAGCCCTCTGTCCGGACCCCTCT
TCCGAACCTGCACCCTGGGCTTGTGTCAACACCGATCAGTCCTCAGCTGGTCAACCAACAGCTGGTGATG
GCTCAGTTGCTGAACCAGCAGTATGCAGTGAACAGACTCTTAGCCCAGCAGTCCTTAAACCAACAGTACT
TGAACCACCCTCCCCCTGTCAGTAGGTCTATGAACAAGCCTTTGGAGCAGCAAGTTTCCACAAACACGGA
GGTCTCTTCTGAAATCTACCAGTGGGTGCGGGATGAACTGAAACGAGCCGGAATCTCACAGGCAGTATTT
GCACGCGTGGCTTTTAACCGAACTCAGGGATTGCTTTCTGAAATCCTCCGAAAGGAAGAGGACCCCAAGA
CTGCATCCCAGTCTCTGCTGGTAAACCTTCGGGCTATGCAGAATTTCTTACAGTTGCCGGAAGCCGAAAG
AGACCGGATATACCAGGATGAGAGGGAAAGGAGCTTGAACGCAGCCTCAGCCATGGGTCCTGCCCCGCTG
CTGAGCACACCACCCAGCCGCCCTCCCCAGGTGAAAACAGCTACCCTTGCCACTGAGAGAAATGGGAAGC
CAGAGAACAATACTATGAACATTAATGCCTCCATTTATGATGAGATTCAGCAGGAAATGAAGCGTGCTAA
AGTGTCCCAAGCACTGTTTGCA
