>Addgene plasmid #74357 | pISH-Satb1 | addgene partial sequence | sequence record 141965 | T7 5'-TAATACGACTCACTATAGGG-3'
CGCCATGGCGGCCGCGGGAATTCGATTAGGAGTGCCCCCTTTCACAGAGCATGATCTCCTCCATTGTGAA
CAGCACGTACTATGCAAATGTCTCAGCAGCAAAATGTCAAGAATTTGGAAGGTGGTACAAACATTTCAAG
AAGACAAAGGATATGATGGTTGAGATGGATAGTCTGTCTGAACTATCCCAGCAAGGTGCCAACCACGTCA
ATTTTGGCCAGCAGCCTGTCCCAGGAAACACAGCTGAGCAGCCTCCATCCCCTGCGCAGCTCTCTCACGG
CAGTCAGCCCTCTGTCCGGACCCCTCTTCCGAACCTGCACCCTGGGCTTGTGTCAACACCGATCAGTCCT
CAGCTGGTCAACCAACAGCTGGTGATGGCTCAGTTGCTGAACCAGCAGTATGCAGTGAACAGACTCTTAG
CCCAGCAGTCCTTAAACCAACAGTACTTGAACCACCCTCCCCCTGTCAGTAGGTCTATGAACAAGCCTTT
GGAGCAGCAAGTTTCCACAAACACGGAGGTCTCTTCTGAAATCTACCAGTGGGTGCGGGATGAACTGAAA
CGAGCCGGAATCTCACAGGCAGTATTTGCACGCGTGGCTTTTAACCGAACTCAGGGATTGCTTTCTGAAA
TCCTCCGAAAGGAAGAGGACCCCAAGACTGCATCCCAGTCTCTGCTGGTAAACCTTCGGGCTATGCAGAA
TTTCTTACAGTTGCCGGAAGCCGAAAGAGACCGGATATACCAGGATGAGAGGGAAAGGAGCTTGAACGCA
GCCTCAGCCATGGGTCCTGCCCCGCTGCTGAGCACACCACCCAGCCGCCCTCCCCAGGTGAAAACAGCTA
CCCTTGCCACTGAGAGAAATGGGAAGCCAGAGAACAATACTATGAACATTAATGCCTCCATTTATGATGA
GATTCAGCAGGAAATGAAGCGTGCTAAA
