>Addgene plasmid #74357 | pISH-Satb1 | addgene partial sequence | sequence record 141968 | SP6 5'-ATTTAGGTGACACTATAG-3'
CGTTGGGAGCTCTCCCATATGGTCGACCTGCAGGCGGCCGCGAATTCACTAGTGATTTGCAAACAGTGCT
TGGGACACTTTAGCACGCTTCATTTCCTGCTGAATCTCATCATAAATGGAGGCATTAATGTTCATAGTAT
TGTTCTCTGGCTTCCCATTTCTCTCAGTGGCAAGGGTAGCTGTTTTCACCTGGGGAGGGCGGCTGGGTGG
TGTGCTCAGCAGCGGGGCAGGACCCATGGCTGAGGCTGCGTTCAAGCTCCTTTCCCTCTCATCCTGGTAT
ATCCGGTCTCTTTCGGCTTCCGGCAACTGTAAGAAATTCTGCATAGCCCGAAGGTTTACCAGCAGAGACT
GGGATGCAGTCTTGGGGTCCTCTTCCTTTCGGAGGATTTCAGAAAGCAATCCCTGAGTTCGGTTAAAAGC
CACGCGTGCAAATACTGCCTGTGAGATTCCGGCTCGTTTCAGTTCATCCCGCACCCACTGGTAGATTTCA
GAAGAGACCTCCGTGTTTGTGGAAACTTGCTGCTCCAAAGGCTTGTTCATAGACCTACTGACAGGGGGAG
GGTGGTTCAAGTACTGTTGGTTTAAGGACTGCTGGGCTAAGAGTCTGTTCACTGCATACTGCTGGTTCAG
CAACTGAGCCATCACCAGCTGTTGGTTGACCAGCTGAGGACTGATCGGTGTTGACACAAGCCCAGGGTGC
AGGTTCGGAAGAGGGGTCCGGACAGAGGGCTGACTGCCGTGAGAGAGCTGCGCAGGGGATGGAGGCTGCT
CAGCTGTGTTTCCTGGGACAGGCTGCTGGCCAAAATTGACGTGGTTGGCACCTTGCTGGGATAGTTCAGA
CAGACTATCCATCTCAACCATCATATCCTTTGTCTTCTTGAAATGTTTGTACCACCTTCCAAATTCTTGA
CATTTTGCTGCTGAGACATTTGCATAGTACGTGCTGTTCACAATGGAC
